>Addgene plasmid #180732 | pMYT079 | addgene full sequence | sequence record 369761 | Addgene NGS Result
GTGCTCGCTTCCCAACCCATCGTTTTCTTCTGCATAACCGGACCATCCGGCGGAAAGTTGGTGCCACGCA
GTTTCACCTTGTAAATCAGGGTGCCATCCTCCAGGCTGGTGTCCTGGGTAACGGTCACCGCGCCACCATC
TTCGAAGTTCATAACACGCTCCCATTTAAAACCTTCCGGGAAGCTTTGCTTATAGTAATCCGGAATGTCC
GCCGGGTGTTTGGTAAACGCACGGCTGCCATACATGAACTGCGGGCTCAGGATGTCCCAGCTGAACGGCA
GCGGGCCACCCTTGGTCACTTTCAGCTTCGCGGTCTGGGTGCCTTCGTACGGACGACCCTCGCCTTCACC
CTCGATCTCGAACTCGTGACCGTTCATGCTACCCTCCATGTGAACCTTAAAACGCATAAACTCCTTGATA
ACCGCCTCGCCTTTGCTAACCATCTAGTATTTCTCCTCTTTCTCTAGTAGCTAAGATCCGAACCTGCCGT
TTCTTGAGTTGCCGCGATGTTAAGAAAACATTCATAAATTAAATGTGAATTGCCGCACACATTATTAAAT
AAGATTTACAAAATGTTCAAAATGACGCATGAAATCACGTTTCACTTTCGCGGCCGCGTATTGCGACGAA
TTGCCACGTTGTCGCAGTGTCTGTACTGTGGGTTAATGTCTGTGATCGCCGTCGTGAGTTCGTGTCATCC
GCGCATGATTCAGATGGTCCTGGAGATCGTTGCTTGTACCGGCTGTTTGTGGCTCTACCAGCCAACGCAC
TTTTGACCACAGGGTCTCACGTTTGACCGTCTCATCAGGTACTCTAGATAGCGAATTCAGATGCCCACTT
CTGATAGGATATGTACCTCAATTGCAGATAGCATCAAATTTAGACTACGTCATCAACCAAATTACACCCT
ATGAAAAACATAAGATTATAAGCATGCGTTTGTGTAAAGGTCATACCATTTTATACGTTGACGCAATGGT
GCAAATAGAAAGGTTTACGAAAGCTCTTATTCCGCTTAGCGCAATTCTATTGTTAATTTCAAGTAAAAAG
ATAAATATCTCACGTCCTTATATTATCTTTGATTAAAATTTCACGATCAATGTAACGAAAAAAGGTCGCA
AATATTTCTTTTTCATCACTCTGATTAAACAATGGCATCATGAAACGCTCATTGGATCGTTACACGTTCT
CATTGTACATATGTATGATTTAGAACAGCTTGTTCGCCTGATCTCCACCTTATACCCTCATCTTACCGCA
GTGCGGTTTTACGCCTCATGTTATTTTTGCCAGCTTTAATAACAACATCAGTAATATTACGTTATTGGAT
CTTCCACTCCGGTTCGAGGAAAAAAAGAGAGGAGGAGAAACGCGGCCGCACGGTTATCCACAGAATCAGG
GGATAACGCAGGAAAGAACATGTGAGCAAAAGGCCAGCAAAAGGCCAGGAACCGTAAAAAGGCCGCGTTG
CTGGCGTTTTTCCATAGGCTCCGCCCCCCTGACGAGCATCACAAAAATCGACGCTCAAGTCAGAGGTGGC
GAAACCCGACAGGACTATAAAGATACCAGGCGTTTCCCCCTGGAAGCTCCCTCGTGCGCTCTCCTGTTCC
GACCCTGCCGCTTACCGGATACCTGTCCGCCTTTCTCCCTTCGGGAAGCGTGGCGCTTTCTCATAGCTCA
CGCTGTAGGTATCTCAGTTCGGTGTAGGTCGTTCGCTCCAAGCTGGGCTGTGTGCACGAACCCCCCGTTC
AGCCCGACCGCTGCGCCTTATCCGGTAACTATCGTCTTGAGTCCAACCCGGTAAGACACGACTTATCGCC
ACTGGCAGCAGCCACTGGTAACAGGATTAGCAGAGCGAGGTATGTAGGCGGTGCTACAGAGTTCTTGAAG
TGGTGGCCTAACTACGGCTACACTAGAAGAACAGTATTTGGTATCTGCGCTCTGCTGAAGCCAGTTACCT
TCGGAAAAAGAGTTGGTAGCTCTTGATCCGGCAAACAAACCACCGCTGGTAGCGGTGGTTTTTTTGTTTG
CAAGCAGCAGATTACGCGCAGAAAAAAAGGATCTCAAGAAGATCCTTTGATCTTTTCTACGGGGTCTGAC
GCTCAGTGGAACGAAAACTCACGTTAAGGGATTTTGGTCATGACTGATCCTTCAACTCAGCAAAAGTTCG
ATTTATTCAACAAAGCCACGTTGTGTCTCAAAATCTCTGATGTTACATTGCACAAGATAAAAATATATCA
TCATGAACAATAAAACTGTCTGCTTACATAAACAGTAATACAAGGGGTGTTATGAGCCATATTCAACGGG
AAACGTCTTGCTCCAGGCCGCGATTAAATTCCAACATGGATGCTGATTTATATGGGTATAAATGGGCTCG
CGATAATGTCGGGCAATCAGGTGCGACAATCTATCGATTGTATGGGAAGCCCGATGCGCCAGAGTTGTTT
CTGAAACATGGCAAAGGTAGCGTTGCCAATGATGTTACAGATGAGATGGTCAGACTAAACTGGCTGACGG
AATTTATGCCTCTTCCGACCATCAAGCATTTTATCCGTACTCCTGATGATGCATGGTTACTCACCACTGC
GATCCCCGGGAAAACAGCATTCCAGGTATTAGAAGAATATCCTGATTCAGGTGAAAATATTGTTGATGCG
CTGGCAGTGTTCCTGCGCCGGTTGCATTCGATTCCTGTTTGTAATTGTCCTTTTAACAGCGATCGCGTAT
TTCGCCTCGCTCAGGCGCAATCACGAATGAATAACGGTTTGGTTGATGCGAGTGATTTTGATGACGAGCG
TAATGGCTGGCCTGTTGAACAAGTCTGGAAAGAAATGCATAAGCTTTTGCCATTCTCACCGGATTCAGTC
GTCACTCATGGTGATTTCTCACTTGATAACCTTATTTTTGACGAGGGGAAATTAATAGGTTGTATTGATG
TTGGACGAGTCGGAATCGCAGACCGATACCAGGATCTTGCCATCCTATGGAACTGCCTCGGTGAGTTTTC
TCCTTCATTACAGAAACGGCTTTTTCAAAAATATGGTATTGATAATCCTGATATGAATAAATTGCAGTTT
CATTTGATGCTCGATGAGTTTTTCTAATCAGAATTGGTTAATTGGTTGTAACACGCGGCCGCAACTTTTG
ATGATTGCTGGGAAACGGTTTGGTAAACTGCTGAAGCAATTGTTGTACACAATACTTCTGCTTTTGGCCC
CATCTGGATTTTTCATTTCCGCTTTTGCCTCAGGTGCAACAATAACTATCTTTGAGCATCGTACCACCAA
TACAAAAGGATATGATCGTTATCATACAGAATTTTTCATGGATTTTGCATGTTTCGGTATAACTTTACGT
AGGTGAATTATTGAAGGGCTTTGTGATAGGTGTGGATGTACCTGCCGTGCGTTGATGACCTTCAACTGAT
CGGAACAAATTGCTATTACATGTAAAAATCTCATGTATGAGCGAATCTTTTTGTGTTATAGGCAATCACC
TAGAAAAGCTTGGAAATTGGTCCTGAGTTTTTTGTTGATGGTAAGTGCATTTTTTTAGTATGAAAGGTTT
ACGATATTAGCTGCTAAGTTCTCCCTTGCCCTAGTGAATTACGTTTTTTTCGATTAAAAGGGTTGGTCCC
GAAATTGACCTCTTCGCAGACAGAGGAATGAATCACTCATGTCTTCCTAGGAAGACATTGTATACGCTGC
AGCTGAACTAGTGCTATGCTTGAGACGCGTACAGCTGAGACCCAGACGAGCACCAAATACCCGCTGGACT
GTTGTGATATGCCATATATGCAGTGGTGTTCGCCGGCGCTGGTTCCGGCTGTCTTGCTTAGTTGTGAGTC
GCCAGGCAGTCATCGGTATGATCTGTACATGATTCGTCAGTGTGAGCACCACTGACGAGCAGATTTCGCG
GCCGCAGTACAGCTCTAGGTCTATAAAAAAAAAAATTGGTTAAAGAAAAAATATACAGGTTTGTATATAG
AATCATTAATTAAAAAGATAATAGTATAAAACACATCAGATAAACAAAAGTTTGCCCAATAAAATTATAT
TTTCCATCAACCAGCTACTTGTACAACTCATCCATACCACCAGTAGAATGTCTACCTTCTGATCTTTCGT
ACTGTTCAACAACGGTGTAATCTTCGTTGTGAGAGGTGATATCCAATTTTCTATCAACGTTATAAGCACC
AGGCATTTGAACTGGCTTTTTGGCCTTGTAAGTAGTCTTAAAATCAGCCAAGTATCTACCACCGTCTTTC
AATCTCAAGGCCATCTTAATATCACCTTTCAAAACACCATCCTCTGGATATAATCTTTCAGTAGAAGCTT
CCCATCCCATAGTCTTTTTTTGCATAACAGGACCATCTGGTGGGAAATTAGTACCTCTTAACTTAACCTT
GTAGATCAAGGTGCCATCTTCCAATGAAGTATCTTGAGTAACAGTAACGGCACCACCATCTTCAAAATTC
ATGACTCTTTCCCACTTGAAACCCTCTGGAAATGATTGCTTATAATAATCTGGGATATCAGCTGGGTGTT
TTGTAAAAGCTCTTGAACCGTACATAAATTGTGGAGACAAAATATCCCAAGAGAATGGCAAAGGACCACC
TTTTGTAACCTTCAATTTAGCAGTTTGTGTACCTTCGTATGGTCTACCCTCACCTTCACCCTCAATTTCA
AATTCGTGACCGTTCATAGAACCTTCCATGTGAACCTTGAATCTCATAAATTCTTTGATGACGGCTTCAC
CTTTAGACACCATTTTAATTGTTTGTGTGTGTGTGTTTTCGAAACTAAGTTCTTGGGGTTTTAAAATCAA
TAAGAATTAAAATAGAATAACTATAAAATAAGAAGTGTAAAGGAGTTATAGTTTTATGAGTTTATGATCG
ATAGTTGTCGTCTTTATATATTTATTAATCAAACAGGGGGATGATTTGTGGAAACTGGAGACAACCTTTT
TTTCAGTTTTTTCCAACCCAGAGAGTTAGAAGGTAATAGAAGGTGTGAGAAAATAGACAGACACGTAGGT
CGATTGCCTTGTGTCAGCTTTTTGCTCCAGTCAGTTTGCATCACTCCATTGATTTTTTTCAGGAAGCCAG
ATTAAAAAGCGCGATCCGAGATATTTAGTGGATGCTGGAAAAGGGACCGCTCACCCAGACATTCGGAATG
TGGCCTGTGGCTGCCGTAACCCGCTCAATGAGAAGTCGGGTTACTAATGGCAGGTGAAAGATGAATGTAT
AAACGCAGAAAGGCCCACCCGAAGGTGAGCCAGTGTGACTCTAGTAGAGAGCGTTCACCGACAAACAACA
GATAAAACGAAAGGCCCAGTCTTTCGACTGAGCCTTTCGTTTTATTTGATGCCTGGTCACTTATACAGTT
CGTCCATGCCGCCGGTGCTGTGGCGACCCTCGCTACGCTCATATTGCTCAACCACGGTATAATCCTCGTT
GTGGCTGGTAATATCCAGTTTACGGTCAACGTTGTACGCACCCGGCATTTGCACCGGTTTCTTCGCTTTA
TAGGTGGTCTTAAAATCCGCCAGGTAACGGCCACCGTCCTTCAGACGCAGCGCCATTTTGATATCACCCT
TCAGCACGCCATCTTCCGGATACAGACGCTCG
Features (pLannotate 1.2.2; 7 found; start..end, strand, type, name):
   1479..2067    -  rep_origin     ori: high-copy-number ColE1/pMB1/pBR322/pUC origin of replication
   2292..3107    +  CDS            KanR: aminoglycoside phosphotransferase; aph(3')-Ia; confers resistance to kanamycin in bacteria or G418 (Geneticin®) in eukaryotes
   4078..4773    -  CDS            mScarlet: mScarlet is a basic (constitutively fluorescent) red fluorescent protein published in 2016, derived from synthetic construct. It has moderate acid sensitivity.
   4799..4826    -  promoter       GAP promoter (fragment): S. cerevisiae TDH3; promoter for glyceraldehyde-3-phosphate dehydrogenase
   5254..5281    -  terminator     T7Te terminator: phage T7 early transcription terminator
   5297..5368    -  terminator     rrnB T1 terminator: transcription terminator T1 from the E. coli rrnB gene
   5380..443     -  CDS            mScarlet (across the origin): mScarlet is a basic (constitutively fluorescent) red fluorescent protein published in 2016, derived from synthetic construct. It has moderate acid sensitivity.
