[The description below was written by a language model from this plasmid's Addgene catalogue record and pLannotate feature annotations shown in this document.]
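Description:
pMYT079 is an empty, markerless yeast integration backbone for modular (MoClo/Golden Gate-style) cloning. It is derived from pYTK090 and designed for use with the Dueber Yeast Toolkit (YTK) and the Ellis Multiplex Yeast Toolkit (MYT). It is intended to deliver assembled cassettes to the Int.5 locus of the Saccharomyces cerevisiae genome. In E. coli it is maintained as a high-copy plasmid through a ColE1/pUC-type origin and selected with kanamycin via the aph(3')-Ia KanR gene. The feature table shows no yeast origin of replication and no yeast auxotrophic or drug marker, which fits a markerless integrative vector. How integrants are recovered without a marker is not stated in the record. The Int.5 homology regions are not annotated either, although large unannotated stretches of the 5.6 kb sequence could hold them.

There is no insert. The depositor notes RFP expression in E. coli, which in toolkits of this kind usually serves as a visual dropout marker: colonies retaining the uncut vector are red, while those in which an assembly has replaced the reporter are not. The automated annotation finds two red fluorescent protein coding regions, both labelled mScarlet. One spans the sequence origin and lies next to the rrnB T1 and T7Te bacterial terminators, consistent with a bacterial reporter cassette. The other sits beside a short fragment matching the yeast TDH3 (GAP) promoter. The record does not explain the role of this second copy, and these labels are homology calls rather than depositor annotations, so the exact identity of the red proteins is uncertain. The depositor also notes that plasmid yields can fall after repeated passaging.
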