Addgene plasmid #180732: pMYT079
Purpose: (Empty Backbone) Markerless yeast integration Vector at Int.5 locus to used in the Dueber YTK and Ellis MYT systems
Depositing lab: Tom Ellis. Depositing organization: Imperial College London. Publication: A Multiplex MoClo Toolkit for Extensive and Flexible Engineering of Saccharomyces cerevisiae. Shaw WM, Khalil AS, Ellis T. ACS Synth Biol. 2023 Nov 6. doi: 10.1021/acssynbio.3c00423. PubMed 37930278.
Backbone
  Vector backbone: pYTK090
  Backbone manufacturer: John Dueber
  Vector type: Synthetic Biology
Growth in bacteria
  Bacterial resistance: Kanamycin, 50 μg/mL
  Growth temperature: 37°C
  Growth strain: DH5alpha
  Copy number: High Copy
Gene/Insert
  Gene/Insert name: None
Terms and licenses: Academic/Nonprofit Terms; Industry Terms: Not Available to Industry
Depositor comments: RFP expression in E. coli. Plasmid yields may drop after multiple passages or delayed miniprepping after the culture has saturated. We suggest streaking onto solid media to pick fresh colonies every time.
How to cite: pMYT079 was a gift from Tom Ellis (Addgene plasmid # 180732 ; http://n2t.net/addgene:180732 ; RRID:Addgene_180732)
